Addgene plasmid #102633: pJL1-YPet
Purpose: In vitro expression of YPet from the T7 promoter
Depositing lab: Michael Jewett. Depositing organization: Northwestern University. Publication: BioBits Bright: A fluorescent synthetic biology education kit. Stark JC, Huang A, Nguyen PQ, Dubner RS, Hsu KJ, Ferrante TC, Anderson M, Kanapskyte A, Mucha Q, Packett JS, Patel P, Patel R, Qaq D, Zondor T, Burke J, Martinez T, Miller-Berry A, Puppala A, Reichert K, Schmid M, Brand L, Hill LR, Chellaswamy JF, Faheem N, Fetherling S, Gong E, Gonzalzles EM, Granito T, Koritsaris J, Nguyen B, Ottman S, Palffy C, Patel A, Skweres S, Slaton A, Woods T, Donghia N, Pardee K, Collins JJ, Jewett MC. Sci Adv. 2018 Aug 1;4(8):eaat5107. doi: 10.1126/sciadv.aat5107. eCollection 2018 Aug. PubMed 30083609.
Backbone
  Vector backbone: pJL1
  Backbone size w/o insert (bp): 1759
  Total vector size (bp): 2476
  Vector type: Bacterial Expression
Growth in bacteria
  Bacterial resistance: Kanamycin, 50 μg/mL
  Growth temperature: 37°C
  Growth strain: DH5alpha
  Copy number: High Copy
Gene/Insert
  Gene/Insert name: YPet
  Insert size (bp): 720
  Promoter: T7
  Cloning method: Restriction Enzyme; 5′ cloning site NdeI (not destroyed); 3′ cloning site SalI (not destroyed)
  Sequencing primers: 5′ TAATACGACTCACTATAGGG; 3′ TAGTTATTGCTCAGCGGTGG
Resource information
  A portion of this plasmid was derived from a plasmid made by: YPet insert is from Addgene #54860
Terms and licenses: Academic/Nonprofit Terms; Industry Terms: Not Available to Industry
How to cite: pJL1-YPet was a gift from Michael Jewett (Addgene plasmid # 102633 ; http://n2t.net/addgene:102633 ; RRID:Addgene_102633)
