[The description below was written by a language model from this plasmid's Addgene catalogue record and pLannotate feature annotations shown in this document.]
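Description:
pJL1-YPet is a compact bacterial expression plasmid of about 2.5 kb, built on the minimal pJL1 backbone and designed for producing the yellow fluorescent protein YPet from a T7 promoter in vitro, that is, in cell-free transcription-translation reactions. It is propagated in standard E. coli cloning strains using a high-copy ColE1/pUC-type origin of replication. Selection is with kanamycin, through an aminoglycoside phosphotransferase (KanR) gene.

The expression cassette is a simple T7 unit. A bacteriophage T7 promoter is followed by the efficient ribosome binding site from T7 gene 10, then the roughly 720 bp YPet coding sequence, and finally a T7 terminator. YPet was inserted between NdeI and SalI sites, both of which are retained, so the reporter can be swapped for another open reading frame. The annotation describes YPet as a yellow fluorescent protein optimized for FRET with CyPet, here in a mammalian codon-optimized form, and the insert was taken from another deposited plasmid. The automated annotation also flags a short fragment between the YPet coding region and the terminator that resembles a T7 gene 10B-derived solubility tag. This is only a partial match, and the catalogue entry lists no tag on the protein.

Because transcription depends on T7 RNA polymerase, expression requires that enzyme to be supplied, either in a cell-free extract or in a suitable host. The plasmid was deposited in connection with a fluorescent synthetic biology education kit, where it serves as one of a set of fluorescent protein templates giving a visible yellow readout of cell-free protein synthesis.
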