Features (pLannotate 1.2.2; 7 found; start..end, strand, type, name):
    211..233     -  RBS            RBS: efficient ribosome binding site from bacteriophage T7 gene 10 (Olins and Rangwala, 1989)
    265..283     -  promoter       T7 promoter: promoter for bacteriophage T7 RNA polymerase
    311..899     -  rep_origin     ori: high-copy-number ColE1/pMB1/pBR322/pUC origin of replication
   1021..1836    +  CDS            KanR: aminoglycoside phosphotransferase; aph(3')-Ia; confers resistance to kanamycin in bacteria or G418 (Geneticin®) in eukaryotes
   1854..1901    -  terminator     T7 terminator: transcription terminator for bacteriophage T7 RNA polymerase
   1909..1958    -  CDS            SET1 (fragment): solubility-enhancement tag derived from T7 phage gene 10B
   1967..203     -  CDS            YPet (across the origin): yellow fluorescent protein optimized for FRET with CyPet (Nguyen and Daugherty, 2005) mammalian codon-optimized
>Addgene plasmid #102633 | pJL1-YPet | addgene full sequence | sequence record 199472 | Addgene NGS Result
CCGTAGCCCAGGGTGGTCACCAGGGTGGGCCAGGGCACGGGCAGCTTGCCGGTGGTGCACAGCAGCTTCA
GGGTCAGCTTGCCGTAGGTGGCGTCGCCCTCGCCCTCGCCGCTCACGCTGAACTTGTGGCCGTTCACGTC
GCCGTCCAGCTCCACCAGGATGGGCACCACGCCGGTGAACAGCTCTTCGCCTTTGCTCACCATATGTATA
TCTCCTTCTTAAAGTTAAACAAAATTATTTCTAGAGGGAAACCGTTGTGGTCTCCCTATAGTGAGTCGTA
TTAATTTCGCGGGATCGCGTTGCTGGCGTTTTTCCATAGGCTCCGCCCCCCTGACGAGCATCACAAAAAT
CGACGCTCAAGTCAGAGGTGGCGAAACCCGACAGGACTATAAAGATACCAGGCGTTTCCCCCTGGAAGCT
CCCTCGTGCGCTCTCCTGTTCCGACCCTGCCGCTTACCGGATACCTGTCCGCCTTTCTCCCTTCGGGAAG
CGTGGCGCTTTCTCATAGCTCACGCTGTAGGTATCTCAGTTCGGTGTAGGTCGTTCGCTCCAAGCTGGGC
TGTGTGCACGAACCCCCCGTTCAGCCCGACCGCTGCGCCTTATCCGGTAACTATCGTCTTGAGTCCAACC
CGGTAAGACACGACTTATCGCCACTGGCAGCAGCCACTGGTAACAGGATTAGCAGAGCGAGGTATGTAGG
CGGTGCTACAGAGTTCTTGAAGTGGTGGCCTAACTACGGCTACACTAGAAGAACAGTATTTGGTATCTGC
GCTCTGCTGAAGCCAGTTACCTTCGGAAAAAGAGTTGGTAGCTCTTGATCCGGCAAACAAACCACCGCTG
GTAGCGGTGGTTTTTTTGTTTGCAAGCAGCAGATTACGCGCAGAAAAAAAGGATCTCAAGAAGATCCTTT
GATCTCACGTTGTGTCTCAAAATCTCTGATGTTACATTGCACAAGATAAAAATATATCATCATGAACAAT
AAAACTGTCTGCTTACATAAACAGTAATACAAGGGGTGTTATGAGCCATATTCAACGGGAAACGTCTTGC
TCGAAGCCGCGATTAAATTCCAACATGGATGCTGATTTATATGGGTATAAATGGGCTCGCGATAATGTCG
GGCAATCAGGTGCGACAATCTATCGATTGTATGGGAAGCCCGATGCGCCAGAGTTGTTTCTGAAACATGG
CAAAGGTAGCGTTGCCAATGATGTTACAGATGAGATGGTCAGACTAAACTGGCTGACGGAATTTATGCCT
CTTCCGACCATCAAGCATTTTATCCGTACTCCTGATGATGCATGGTTACTCACCACTGCGATCCCCGGGA
AAACAGCATTCCAGGTATTAGAAGAATATCCTGATTCAGGTGAAAATATTGTTGATGCGCTGGCAGTGTT
CCTGCGCCGGTTGCATTCGATTCCTGTTTGTAATTGTCCTTTTAACAGCGATCGCGTATTTCGTCTCGCT
CAGGCGCAATCACGAATGAATAACGGTTTGGTTGATGCGAGTGATTTTGATGACGAGCGTAATGGCTGGC
CTGTTGAACAAGTCTGGAAAGAAATGCATAAGCTTTTGCCATTCTCACCGGATTCAGTCGTCACTCATGG
TGATTTCTCACTTGATAACCTTATTTTTGACGAGGGGAAATTAATAGGTTGTATTGATGTTGGACGAGTC
GGAATCGCAGACCGATACCAGGATCTTGCCATCCTATGGAACTGCCTCGGTGAGTTTTCTCCTTCATTAC
AGAAACGGCTTTTTCAAAAATATGGTATTGATAATCCTGATATGAATAAATTGCAGTTTCATTTGATGCT
CGATGAGTTTTTCTAATCAGAATTGGCTTTCAGCAAAAAACCCCTCAAGACCCGTTTAGAGGCCCCAAGG
GGTTATGCTAGTTATTGCTCAGCGGTGGCAGCAGCCAACTCAGCTTCCTTTCGGGCTTTGTTAGCAGCCG
GTCGACTTACTTATAGAGCTCGTTCATGCCCTCGGTGATGCCGGCGGCGGTCAGGAACTCCAGCAGCACC
ATGTGGTCCCGCTTCTCGTTGGGGTCCTTGAACAGGGCGCTCTGGTAGCTCAGGTAGTGGTTGTCGGGCA
GCAGCACGGGGCCGTCGCCGATGGGGGTGTTCTGCTGGTAGTGGTCGGCCAGCTGCACGCCGCCGTCCTC
GATGTTGTGCCGGATCTTGAAGTTGGCCTTGATGCCGTTCTTCTGCTTGTCGGCGGTGATGTACACGTTG
TGGCTGTTGTAGTTGTACTCCAGCTTGTGGCCCAGGATGTTGCCGTCCTCCTTGAAGTCGATGCCCTTCA
GCTCGATCCGGTTCACCAGGGTGTCGCCCTCGAACTTCACCTCGGCCCGGGTCTTGTAGTTGCCGTCGTC
CTTGAAGAAGATGGTCCGCTCCTGCACGTAGCCCTCGGGCATGGCGCTCTTGAAGAAGTCGTGCTGCTTC
ATGTGGTCGGGGTACCGGGCGAAGCACTGCACG
