>Addgene plasmid #102633 | pJL1-YPet | depositor partial sequence | sequence record 194089 | YPet gene
ATGGTGAGCAAAGGCGAAGAGCTGTTCACCGGCGTGGTGCCCATCCTGGTGGAGCTGGACGGCGACGTGA
ACGGCCACAAGTTCAGCGTGAGCGGCGAGGGCGAGGGCGACGCCACCTACGGCAAGCTGACCCTGAAGCT
GCTGTGCACCACCGGCAAGCTGCCCGTGCCCTGGCCCACCCTGGTGACCACCCTGGGCTACGGCGTGCAG
TGCTTCGCCCGGTACCCCGACCACATGAAGCAGCACGACTTCTTCAAGAGCGCCATGCCCGAGGGCTACG
TGCAGGAGCGGACCATCTTCTTCAAGGACGACGGCAACTACAAGACCCGGGCCGAGGTGAAGTTCGAGGG
CGACACCCTGGTGAACCGGATCGAGCTGAAGGGCATCGACTTCAAGGAGGACGGCAACATCCTGGGCCAC
AAGCTGGAGTACAACTACAACAGCCACAACGTGTACATCACCGCCGACAAGCAGAAGAACGGCATCAAGG
CCAACTTCAAGATCCGGCACAACATCGAGGACGGCGGCGTGCAGCTGGCCGACCACTACCAGCAGAACAC
CCCCATCGGCGACGGCCCCGTGCTGCTGCCCGACAACCACTACCTGAGCTACCAGAGCGCCCTGTTCAAG
GACCCCAACGAGAAGCGGGACCACATGGTGCTGCTGGAGTTCCTGACCGCCGCCGGCATCACCGAGGGCA
TGAACGAGCTCTATAAGTAA
